>Addgene plasmid #191181 | EK0494 SFFV-mCherry-SGc(CFL1.s1)cSG-EGFP-(3xMS2) (FLP-IN) | addgene full sequence | sequence record 375390 | Addgene NGS Result
AGTATCTGCTCCCTGCTTGTGTGTTGGAGGTCGCTGAGTAGTGCGCGAGCAAAATTTAAGCTACAACAAG
GCAAGGCTTGACCGACAATTGCCGATAAAATAAAAGATTTTATTTAGTCTCCAGAAAAAGGGGGGAATGA
AAGACCCCACCTGTAGGTTTGGCAAGCTAGCTGCAGTAACGCCATTTTGCAAGGCATGGAAAAATACCAA
ACCAAGAATAGAGAAGTTCAGATCAAGGGCGGGTACATGAAAATAGCTAACGTTGGGCCAAACAGGATAT
CTGCGGTGAGCAGTTTCGGCCCCGGCCCGGGGCCAAGAACAGATGGTCACCGCAGTTTCGGCCCCGGCCC
GAGGCCAAGAACAGATGGTCCCCAGATATGGCCCAACCCTCAGCAGTTTCTTAAGACCCATCAGATGTTT
CCAGGCTCCCCCAAGGACCTGAAATGACCCTGCGCCTTATTTGAATTAACCAATCAGCCTGCTTCTCGCT
TCTGTTCGCGCGCTTCTGCTTCCCGAGCTCTATAAAAGAGCTCACAACCCCTCACTCGGCGCGCCAGTCC
TCCGACAGACTGAGTCGCCCGGGAAGCTTCGCCACCATGGTGAGCAAGGGCGAGGAGGATAACATGGCCA
TCATCAAGGAGTTCATGCGCTTCAAGGTGCACATGGAGGGCTCCGTGAACGGCCACGAGTTCGAGATCGA
GGGCGAGGGCGAGGGCCGCCCCTACGAGGGCACCCAGACCGCCAAGCTGAAGGTGACCAAGGGTGGCCCC
CTGCCCTTCGCCTGGGACATCCTGTCCCCTCAGTTCATGTACGGCTCCAAGGCCTACGTGAAGCACCCCG
CCGACATTCCCGACTACTTGAAGCTGTCCTTCCCCGAGGGCTTCAAGTGGGAGCGCGTGATGAACTTCGA
GGACGGCGGCGTGGTGACCGTGACCCAGGACTCCTCCCTGCAGGACGGCGAGTTCATCTACAAGGTGAAG
CTGCGCGGCACCAACTTCCCCTCCGACGGCCCCGTAATGCAGAAGAAGACCATGGGCTGGGAGGCCTCCT
CCGAGCGGATGTACCCCGAGGACGGCGCCCTGAAGGGCGAGATCAAGCAGAGGCTGAAGCTGAAGGACGG
CGGCCACTACGACGCTGAGGTCAAGACCACCTACAAGGCCAAGAAGCCCGTGCAGCTGCCCGGCGCCTAC
AACGTCAACATCAAGTTGGACATCACCTCCCACAACGAGGACTACACCATCGTGGAACAGTACGAACGCG
CCGAGGGCCGCCACTCCACCGGCGGCATGGACGAGCTGTACAAGAGCGACGCGTTGGAAGCCAGACACAA
ACAGAAAATTGTGGCTCCGGTGAAACAGACTTTGAATTTTGACCTTCTGAAGCTGGCGGGAGACGTCGAG
TCCAACCCCGGTCCCGGTACCGGATCCTTGGTCTGCTTCAGCCCAAGAGGAATCAAAAGATCAAAAGCAG
TTTAGGAAGGCCAGAACCGTCAAGGGATGGAGGGAGAAGGAAAATCCACCGGTACTAGTGAGGCACGGCA
TAAGCAAAAGATCGTAGCCCCAGTAAAGCAAACACTCAACTTCGATCTACTCAAACTCGCAGGTGATGTG
GAATCTAATCCAGGACCCTCGAGTGTCTCAAAGGGCGAGGAACTTTTTACGGGCGTTGTTCCGATCCTCG
TCGAATTGGACGGGGACGTTAATGGGCATAAATTCTCAGTTAGTGGTGAGGGTGAGGGGGACGCGACATA
TGGGAAACTTACGCTGAAGTTCATATGTACCACCGGAAAATTGCCAGTGCCGTGGCCTACTCTCGTCACC
ACCCTGACATATGGTGTTCAGTGTTTTAGCCGGTATCCAGACCATATGAAACAGCACGATTTTTTTAAAT
CCGCTATGCCTGAAGGTTACGTACAGGAGCGAACGATATTTTTTAAAGACGACGGAAACTACAAAACTAG
AGCCGAGGTAAAATTCGAGGGTGACACTCTCGTGAACCGGATCGAACTGAAGGGCATAGATTTTAAGGAG
GATGGCAATATACTGGGCCACAAGCTCGAATACAACTATAATTCTCATAATGTCTATATCATGGCGGACA
AACAGAAAAACGGCATCAAGGTAAACTTTAAAATCCGACACAATATTGAGGACGGCTCTGTCCAGCTTGC
GGACCATTACCAACAGAACACGCCGATAGGGGATGGTCCAGTACTTCTCCCTGATAATCACTATTTGTCT
ACTCAGTCAGCTCTTAGCAAGGACCCAAACGAAAAACGGGATCACATGGTCCTTCTTGAGTTCGTCACTG
CGGCTGGGATAACACTCGGGATGGACGAACTGTATAAGTAGGCCGGAGGGCCCACGTACACCATCAGGGT
ACGTCTCAGACACCATCAGGGTCTGTCTGGTACAGCATCAGCGTACCATGGCCCGAACAAAAACTCATCT
CAGAAGAGGATCTGAATAGCGCCGTCGACCATCATCATAATCATCATTGAGTTTAAACCCGCTGATCAGC
CTCGACTGTGCCTTCTAGTTGCCAGCCATCTGTTGTTTGCCCCTCCCCCGTGCCTTCCTTGACCCTGGAA
GGTGCCACTCCCACTGTCCTTTCCTAATAAAATGAGGAAATTGCATCGCATTGTCTGAGTAGGTGTCATT
CTATTCTGGGGGGTGGGGTGGGGCAGGACAGCAAGGGGGAGGATTGGGAAGACAATAGCAGGCATGCTGG
GGATGCGGTGGGCTCTATGGAGATCTATCGATGTTCTGGGGATGCGGTGGGCTCTATGGCTTCTGAGGCG
GAAAGAACCAGCTGGGGCTCTAGGGGGTATCCCC
[124 nt withheld, positions 2835-2958]
C
[91 nt withheld, positions 2960-3050]
AGGGTGATGGTTCACGTACCTAGAAGTTCCTATTCCGAAGTTCCTATTCTCTAGAAAGTATAGGAACTTC
CTTGGCCAAAAAGCCTGAACTCACCGCGACGTCTGTCGAGAAGTTTCTGATCGAAAAGTTCGACAGCGTC
TCCGACCTGATGCAGCTCTCGGAGGGCGAAGAATCTCGTGCTTTCAGCTTCGATGTAGGAGGGCGTGGAT
ATGTCCTGCGGGTAAATAGCTGCGCCGATGGTTTCTACAAAGATCGTTATGTTTATCGGCACTTTGCATC
GGCCGCGCTCCCGATTCCGGAAGTGCTTGACATTGGGGAATTCAGCGAGAGCCTGACCTATTGCATCTCC
CGCCGTGCACAGGGTGTCACGTTGCAAGACCTGCCTGAAACCGAACTGCCCGCTGTTCTGCAGCCGGTCG
CGGAGGCCATGGATGCGATCGCTGCGGCCGATCTTAGCCAGACGAGCGGGTTCGGCCCATTCGGACCGCA
AGGAATCGGTCAATACACTACATGGCGTGATTTCATATGCGCGATTGCTGATCCCCATGTGTATCACTGG
CAAACTGTGATGGACGACACCGTCAGTGCGTCCGTCGCGCAGGCTCTCGATGAGCTGATGCTTTGGGCCG
AGGACTGCCCCGAAGTCCGGCACCTCGTGCACGCGGATTTCGGCTCCAACAATGTCCTGACGGACAATGG
CCGCATAACAGCGGTCATTGACTGGAGCGAGGCGATGTTCGGGGATTCCCAATACGAGGTCGCCAACATC
TTCTTCTGGAGGCCGTGGTTGGCTTGTATGGAGCAGCAGACGCGCTACTTCGAGCGGAGGCATCCGGAGC
TTGCAGGATCGCCGCGGCTCCGGGCGTATATGCTCCGCATTGGTCTTGACCAACTCTATCAGAGCTTGGT
TGACGGCAATTTCGATGATGCAGCTTGGGCGCAGGGTCGATGCGACGCAATCGTCCGATCCGGAGCCGGG
ACTGTCGGGCGTACACAAATCGCCCGCAGAAGCGCGGCCGTCTGGACCGATGGCTGTGTAGAAGTACTCG
CCGATAGTGGAAACCGACGCCCCAGCACTCGTCCGAGGGCAAAGGAATAGCACGTACTACGAGATTTCGA
TTCCACCGCCGCCTTCTATGAAAGGTTGGGCTTCGGAATCGTTTTCCGGGACGCCGGCTGGATGATCCTC
CAGCGCGGGGATCTCATGCTGGAGTTCTTCGCCCACCCCAACTTGTTTATTGCAGCTTATAATGGTTACA
AATAAAGCAATAGCATCACAAATTTCACAAATAAAGCATTTTTTTCACTGCATTCTAGTTGTGGTTTGTC
CAAACTCATCAATGTATCTTATCATGTCTGTATACCGTCGACCTCTAGCTAGAGCTTGGCGTAATCATGG
TCATAGCTGTTTCCTGTGTGAAATTGTTATCCGCTCACAATTCCACACAACATACGAGCCGGAAGCATAA
AGTGTAAAGCCTGGGGTGCCTAATGAGTGAGCTAACTCACATTAATTGCGTTGCGCTCACTGCCCGCTTT
CCAGTCGGGAAACCTGTCGTGCCAGCTGCATTAATGAATCGGCCAACGCGCGGGGAGAGGCGGTTTGCGT
ATTGGGCGCTCTTCCGCTTCCTCGCTCACTGACTCGCTGCGCTCGGTCGTTCGGCTGCGGCGAGCGGTAT
CAGCTCACTCAAAGGCGGTAATACGGTTATCCACAGAATCAGGGGATAACGCAGGAAAGAACATGTGAGC
AAAAGGCCAGCAAAAGGCCAGGAACCGTAAAAAGGCCGCGTTGCTGGCGTTTTTCCATAGGCTCCGCCCC
CCTGACGAGCATCACAAAAATCGACGCTCAAGTCAGAGGTGGCGAAACCCGACAGGACTATAAAGATACC
AGGCGTTTCCCCCTGGAAGCTCCCTCGTGCGCTCTCCTGTTCCGACCCTGCCGCTTACCGGATACCTGTC
CGCCTTTCTCCCTTCGGGAAGCGTGGCGCTTTCTCATAGCTCACGCTGTAGGTATCTCAGTTCGGTGTAG
GTCGTTCGCTCCAAGCTGGGCTGTGTGCACGAACCCCCCGTTCAGCCCGACCGCTGCGCCTTATCCGGTA
ACTATCGTCTTGAGTCCAACCCGGTAAGACACGACTTATCGCCACTGGCAGCAGCCACTGGTAACAGGAT
TAGCAGAGCGAGGTATGTAGGCGGTGCTACAGAGTTCTTGAAGTGGTGGCCTAACTACGGCTACACTAGA
AGAACAGTATTTGGTATCTGCGCTCTGCTGAAGCCAGTTACCTTCGGAAAAAGAGTTGGTAGCTCTTGAT
CCGGCAAACAAACCACCGCTGGTAGCGGTGGTTTTTTTGTTTGCAAGCAGCAGATTACGCGCAGAAAAAA
AGGATCTCAAGAAGATCCTTTGATCTTTTCTACGGGGTCTGACGCTCAGTGGAACGAAAACTCACGTTAA
GGGATTTTGGTCATGAGATTATCAAAAAGGATCTTCACCTAGATCCTTTTAAATTAAAAATGAAGTTTTA
AATCAATCTAAAGTATATATGAGTAAACTTGGTCTGACAGTTACCAATGCTTAATCAGTGAGGCACCTAT
CTCAGCGATCTGTCTATTTCGTTCATCCATAGTTGCCTGACTCCCCGTCGTGTAGATAACTACGATACGG
GAGGGCTTACCATCTGGCCCCAGTGCTGCAATGATACCGCGAGACCCACGCTCACCGGCTCCAGATTTAT
CAGCAATAAACCAGCCAGCCGGAAGGGCCGAGCGCAGAAGTGGTCCTGCAACTTTATCCGCCTCCATCCA
GTCTATTAATTGTTGCCGGGAAGCTAGAGTAAGTAGTTCGCCAGTTAATAGTTTGCGCAACGTTGTTGCC
ATTGCTACAGGCATCGTGGTGTCACGCTCGTCGTTTGGTATGGCTTCATTCAGCTCCGGTTCCCAACGAT
CAAGGCGAGTTACATGATCCCCCATGTTGTGCAAAAAAGCGGTTAGCTCCTTCGGTCCTCCGATCGTTGT
CAGAAGTAAGTTGGCCGCAGTGTTATCACTCATGGTTATGGCAGCACTGCATAATTCTCTTACTGTCATG
CCATCCGTAAGATGCTTTTCTGTGACTGGTGAGTACTCAACCAAGTCATTCTGAGAATAGTGTATGCGGC
GACCGAGTTGCTCTTGCCCGGCGTCAATACGGGATAATACCGCGCCACATAGCAGAACTTTAAAAGTGCT
CATCATTGGAAAACGTTCTTCGGGGCGAAAACTCTCAAGGATCTTACCGCTGTTGAGATCCAGTTCGATG
TAACCCACTCGTGCACCCAACTGATCTTCAGCATCTTTTACTTTCACCAGCGTTTCTGGGTGAGCAAAAA
CAGGAAGGCAAAATGCCGCAAAAAAGGGAATAAGGGCGACACGGAAATGTTGAATACTCATACTCTTCCT
TTTTCAATATTATTGAAGCATTTATCAGGGTTATTGTCTCATGAGCGGATACATATTTGAATGTATTTAG
AAAAATAAACAAATAGGGGTTCCGCGCACATTTCCCCGAAAAGTGCCACCTGACGTCGACGGATCGGGAG
ATCTCCCGATCCCCTATGGTGCACTCTCAGTACAATCTGCTCTGATGCCGCATAGTTAAGCC
Features (pLannotate 1.2.2; 20 found; start..end, strand, type, name):
    176..583     +  promoter       SFFV promoter: spleen focus-forming virus long terminal repeat (LTR) promoter
    597..1304    +  CDS            mCherry: mCherry is a basic (constitutively fluorescent) red fluorescent protein published in 2004, derived from Discosoma sp.. It is reported to be a very rapidly-maturing monomer with low acid sensitivity.
   1350..1408    +  CDS            F2A (fragment): 2A peptide from foot-and-mouth disease virus polyprotein Eukaryotic ribosomes fail to insert a peptide bond between the Gly and Pro residues, yielding separate polypeptides.
   1635..2348    +  CDS            EGFP: EGFP is a basic (constitutively fluorescent) green fluorescent protein published in 1996, derived from Aequorea victoria. It is reported to be a rapidly-maturing weak dimer with moderate acid sensitivity.
   2526..2750    +  polyA_signal   bGH poly(A) signal: bovine growth hormone polyadenylation signal
   2766..2789    +  polyA_signal   bGH poly(A) signal (fragment): bovine growth hormone polyadenylation signal
   2793..2814    +  promoter       SV40 promoter (fragment): SV40 enhancer and early promoter
   2835..3068    +  rep_origin     f1 ori (fragment) (sequence partly withheld): f1 bacteriophage origin of replication; arrow indicates direction of (+) strand synthesis
   3073..3120    +  protein_bind   FRT: FLP-mediated recombination occurs in the 8-bp core sequence TCTAGAAA (Turan and Bode, 2011). FLP recombinase from the Saccharomyces cerevisiae 2μ plasmid
   3128..4150    +  CDS            HygR: aminoglycoside phosphotransferase from E. coli; aph(4)-Ia; confers resistance to hygromycin
   4160..4285    +  CDS            ble (fragment): BLE_KLEPN - Experimental evidence at protein level: Swiss-Prot protein existence level 1. Binding protein with a strong affinity to the bleomycin family of antibiotics. Binds to CL990; an antimitotic-antibiotic compound. From Klebsiella pneumoniae.
   4280..4401    +  polyA_signal   SV40 poly(A) signal: SV40 polyadenylation signal
   4474..4490    -  protein_bind   lac operator: The lac repressor binds to the lac operator to inhibit transcription in E. coli. This inhibition can be relieved by adding lactose or isopropyl-β-D-thiogalactopyranoside (IPTG). lac repressor encoded by lacI
   4498..4528    -  promoter       lac promoter: promoter for the E. coli lac operon
   4543..4564    -  protein_bind   CAP binding site: CAP binding activates transcription in the presence of cAMP. E. coli catabolite activator protein
   4577..4669    -  CDS            lacI (fragment): lac repressor; lacI; The lac repressor binds to the lac operator to inhibit transcription in E. coli. This inhibition can be relieved by adding lactose or isopropyl-β-D-thiogalactopyranoside (IPTG).
   4852..5440    -  rep_origin     ori: high-copy-number ColE1/pMB1/pBR322/pUC origin of replication
   5611..6471    -  CDS            AmpR: β-lactamase; bla; confers resistance to ampicillin, carbenicillin, and related antibiotics
   6472..6576    -  promoter       AmpR promoter: bla
   6635..5       -  misc_feature   bom (fragment) (across the origin): basis of mobility region from pBR322
