[The description below was written by a language model from this plasmid's Addgene catalogue record and pLannotate feature annotations shown in this document.]
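Description:
EK0494 SFFV-mCherry-SGc(CFL1.s1)cSG-EGFP-(3xMS2) (FLP-IN) is a 6.7 kb mammalian expression plasmid built on a Flp-In-type backbone and carrying a synthetic RNA sensor directed at the CFL1 transcript. In bacteria it is maintained through a high-copy ColE1/pUC origin and selected with ampicillin via the β-lactamase gene. The backbone also contains an FRT site placed immediately upstream of a hygromycin resistance coding sequence followed by an SV40 poly(A) signal. No intact promoter is annotated ahead of HygR. This is the usual Flp-In arrangement, in which FLP-mediated recombination into a genomic FRT landing pad places the marker behind a resident promoter, so that hygromycin selects for single-copy, site-specific integrants. The plasmid can presumably also be used by transient transfection.

The payload is a single transcription unit driven by the SFFV LTR promoter and terminated by the bGH poly(A) signal. It begins with mCherry, which serves as a constitutive marker of expression. A 2A peptide fragment and an unannotated stretch of roughly 200 nt follow, corresponding by name to the CFL1.s1 sensor sequence with its flanking linker/cleavage elements, and then EGFP. The gap between EGFP and the poly(A) signal is not annotated but matches the position of the 3xMS2 hairpin array given in the name. According to the associated publication title, the design relies on ADAR editing. In such sensors, pairing of the sensor region with its target RNA typically recruits ADAR to edit an in-frame stop codon, permitting translation of the downstream reporter, although the record does not spell out this detail. EGFP relative to mCherry would then report CFL1 RNA detection in living cells.
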