Addgene plasmid #191181: EK0494 SFFV-mCherry-SGc(CFL1.s1)cSG-EGFP-(3xMS2) (FLP-IN)
Purpose: Expression of CFL1 sensor in mammalian cells
Depositing lab: Xiaojing Gao. Depositing organization: Stanford University. Publication: Modular, programmable RNA sensing using ADAR editing in living cells. Kaseniit KE, Katz N, Kolber NS, Call CC, Wengier DL, Cody WB, Sattely ES, Gao XJ. Nat Biotechnol. 2022 Oct 5. pii: 10.1038/s41587-022-01493-x. doi: 10.1038/s41587-022-01493-x. PubMed 36198772.
Backbone
  Vector backbone: FLP-IN
  Vector type: Mammalian Expression
Growth in bacteria
  Bacterial resistance: Ampicillin, 100 μg/mL
  Growth temperature: 37°C
  Growth strain: DH5alpha
  Copy number: High Copy
Gene/Insert
  Gene/Insert name: mCherry:CFL1.s1:EGFP-3xMS2
  Species: Synthetic
  Mutation: WT
  Promoter: SFFV
  Cloning method: Unknown
Terms and licenses: Academic/Nonprofit Terms; Industry Terms: Not Available to Industry
Depositor comments: Please see https://rnasensing.bio/ for more details. Please visit https://www.biorxiv.org/content/10.1101/2022.01.28.478207v1 for bioRxiv preprint.
How to cite: EK0494 SFFV-mCherry-SGc(CFL1.s1)cSG-EGFP-(3xMS2) (FLP-IN) was a gift from Xiaojing Gao (Addgene plasmid # 191181 ; http://n2t.net/addgene:191181 ; RRID:Addgene_191181)
